Addgene plasmid #53114: pCMVTNT-EPHX1
Purpose: In vitro translation of microsomal epoxide hydrolase
Depositing lab: Xu Lin. Depositing organization: Fujian Medical University. Publication: Hepatitis B spliced protein (HBSP) promotes the carcinogenic effects of benzo [alpha] pyrene by interacting with microsomal epoxide hydrolase and enhancing its hydrolysis activity. Chen JY, Chen WN, Jiao BY, Lin WS, Wu YL, Liu LL, Lin X. BMC Cancer. 2014 Apr 23;14:282. doi: 10.1186/1471-2407-14-282. PubMed 24758376.
Backbone
  Vector backbone: pCMVTNT
  Backbone manufacturer: Promega
  Backbone size w/o insert (bp): 4050
  Vector type: Mammalian Expression, Bacterial Expression
Growth in bacteria
  Bacterial resistance: Ampicillin, 100 μg/mL
  Growth temperature: 37°C
  Growth strain: DH5alpha
  Copy number: High Copy
Gene/Insert
  Gene/Insert name: EPHX1 (alt name: MEH)
  Species: H. sapiens (human)
  Insert size (bp): 1368
  GenBank ID: NM_000120
  Entrez Gene: EPHX1 (a.k.a. EPHX, EPOX, HYL1, MEH)
  Promoter: CMV and T7
  Cloning method: Restriction Enzyme; 5′ cloning site XhoI (not destroyed); 3′ cloning site KpnI (not destroyed)
  Sequencing primers: 5′ CMV-F
Terms and licenses: Academic/Nonprofit Terms; Industry Terms: Not Available to Industry
How to cite: pCMVTNT-EPHX1 was a gift from Xu Lin (Addgene plasmid # 53114 ; http://n2t.net/addgene:53114 ; RRID:Addgene_53114)
