[The description below was written by a language model from this plasmid's Addgene catalogue record.]
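Description:
pCMVTNT-EPHX1 is a dual-purpose expression plasmid built on the commercial pCMVTNT backbone (about 4.05 kb without insert), which is designed to support both expression in mammalian cells and cell-free transcription/translation. It carries the human EPHX1 coding sequence, encoding microsomal epoxide hydrolase (also known as mEH), as an insert of roughly 1.37 kb placed between XhoI and KpnI sites, both of which were preserved during cloning. The plasmid is maintained at high copy number in standard E. coli cloning strains and is selected with ampicillin. The record does not name the origin of replication, and no feature table is provided, so other backbone elements are not documented here.

The insert sits downstream of two promoters, CMV and T7. The CMV promoter is a strong constitutive element recognised by RNA polymerase II and drives expression after transfection into mammalian cells. The T7 promoter allows transcription by T7 phage RNA polymerase, so the same plasmid can serve directly as template in coupled in vitro transcription/translation reactions. No epitope tag, fusion partner or reporter is listed, which suggests the enzyme is produced in untagged form, although the record does not state this explicitly.

The stated purpose is in vitro translation of microsomal epoxide hydrolase. The associated study examined the interaction between this enzyme and the hepatitis B spliced protein and its effect on the enzyme's hydrolysis activity in the context of benzo[a]pyrene carcinogenesis. This is consistent with using cell-free-synthesised mEH in protein interaction assays.
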