>Addgene plasmid #53114 | pCMVTNT-EPHX1 | addgene partial sequence | sequence record 83714 | T7 5'-TAATACGACTCACTATAGGG-3'
AGCTACTTGTTCTTTTTGCACTCGAGGCCACCATGTGGCTAGAAATCCTCCTCACTTCAGTGCTGGGCTT
TGCCATCTACTGGTTCATCTCCCGGGACAAAGAGGAAACTTTGCCACTTGAAGATGGGTGGTGGGGGCCA
GGCACGAGGTCCGCAGCCAGGGAGGACGACAGCATCCGCCCTTTCAAGGTGGAAACGTCAGATGAGGAGA
TCCACGACTTACACCAGAGGATCGATAAGTTCCGTTTCACCCCACCTTTGGAGGACAGCTGCTTCCACTA
TGGCTTCAACTCCAACTACCTGAAGAAAGTCATCTCCTACTGGCGGAATGAATTTGACTGGAAGAAGCAG
GTGGAGATTCTCAACAGATACCCTCACTTCAAGACTAAAATTGAAGGGCTGGACATCCACTTCATCCACG
TGAAGCCCCCCCAGCTGCCCGCAGGCCATACCCCGAAGCCCTTGCTGATGGTGCACGGCTGGCCCGGCTC
TTTCTACGAGTTTTATAAGATCATCCCACTCCTGACTGACCCCAAGAACCATGGCCTGAGCGATGAGCAC
GTTTTTGAAGTCATCTGCCCTTCCATCCCTGGCTATGGCTTCTCAGAGGCATCCTCCAAGAAGGGGTTCA
ACTCGGTGGCCACCGCCAGGATCTTTTACAAGCTGATGCTGCGGCTGGGCTTCCAGGAATTCTACATTCA
AGGAGGGGACTGGGGGTCCCTGATCTGCACTAATATGGCCCAGCTGGTGCCCAGCCACGTGAAAGGCCTG
CACTTGAACATGGCTTTGGTTTTAAGCAACTTCTCTACCCTGACCCTCCTCC
