>Addgene plasmid #53114 | pCMVTNT-EPHX1 | addgene partial sequence | sequence record 83715 | EBV-rev 5'-GTGGTTTGTCCAAACTCATC-3'
GAAGCGGCCGCCCGGGTCGACTCTAGAGGTACCTCATTGCCGCTCCAGCACTGACAGGAACTTGCGGATG
TCCTGGGCGAGCAGCTCCGGCTCCTCAAAGGCCGCAAAGTGGCCCCCACGAACCATGTAGGAATAGGAGA
TGAGCTTTGGGTACTTGAACCTCACCCACTTTTCAGGCGTGTGCAATAGCTCAAAAGGGAAGGCAGAGAA
GCCAGTGGGCACATAGACCTTCATCCGCTCATGCTTCTGGGTCATCCAGCCCTGTCCCAGGTTCTCCTTG
TAGAAGCGCTGGGAGGAGATGATGGTGCCTGTTGTCCAGTAGAGCATGACGTTGGTCAGCAGGTCGTCCA
GGGAGAACTTCCTTTCCAGGCCTCCATCCTCCAGGTATCGGAATTCCGTATTGGTCCAGGTGGAAAACTT
CTCTAGAATATAGGCAGCCAGACCCACAGGAGAGTCATTCAGAGCAGAGCCTACGGTGTCAGGCTTGGTG
CACTGGATGTGCATGTAGCCGCTCTCCCTCATCAGGCTGTAGAATACCTTCTCCTTGACGGGGTACAGCA
GCTCCACATCCCTCTCAGTGAGGCCAAGAAACCTCCCGAAACGCTGTCCCAGGAGGAGGGTCAGGGTAGA
GAAGTTGCTTAAAACCAAAGCCATGTTCAAGTGCAGGCCTTTCACGTGGCTGGGCACCAGCTGGGCCATA
TTAGTGCAGATCAGGGACCCCCAGTCCCCTCCTTGAATGTAGAATTCCTGGAAGCCCAGCCGCAGCATCA
GCTTGTAAAAGATCCTGGCGGTGGCCACCGAGTTGAACCCCTTCTTGGAGGATGCCTCTGAGAAGCCATA
GCCAGGGATGGAAGGGCAGATGACTTCAAAAACGTGCTCATCGCTCAGGCCATGGTTCTTGGGGTCAGTC
AGGAGTGGGATGATCTTATAAAACTCGTAGAAAGAGCCGGGCCAGCCGTGCACCATCAGCAAGGGCTTCG
GGGTATGGCCTGCGGGCAGCTGGGGGGGCTTCACGTGGATGAAGTGGATGTCCAGCCCTTCA
